>Addgene plasmid #240662 | pG20_TEV_mCherry_FR | addgene full sequence | sequence record 482837 | Addgene NGS Result
AGCTCTCATCAACCGTGGCTCCCTCACTTTCTGGCTGGATGATGGGGCGATTCAGGCGATCCCCATCCAA
CAGCCCGCCGTCGAGCGGGCTTTTTTATCCCCGGAAGCCTGTGGATAGAGGGTAGTTATCCACGTGAAAC
CGCTAATGCCCCGCAAAGCCTTGATTCACGGGGCTTTCCGGCCCGCTCCAAAAACTATCCACGTGAAATC
GCTAATCAGGGTACGTGAAATCGCTAATCGGAGTACGTGAAATCGCTAATAAGGTCACGTGAAATCGCTA
ATCAAAAAGGCACGTGAGAACGCTAATAGCCCTTTCAGATCAACAGCTTGCAAACACCCCTCGCTCCGGC
AAGTAGTTACAGCAAGTAGTATGTTCAATTAGCTTTTCAATTATGAATATATATATCAATTATTGGTCGC
CCTTGGCTTGTGGACAATGCGCTACGCGCACCGGCTCCGCCCGTGGACAACCGCAAGCGGTTGCCCACCG
TCGAGCGCCTTTGCCCACAACCCGGCGGCCGGCCGCAACAGATCGTTTTATAAATTTTTTTTTTTGAAAA
AGAAAAAGCCCGAAAGGCGGCAACCTCTCGGGCTTCTGGATTTCCGATCCCCGGAATTAGATCTTGGCAG
GATATATTGTGGTGTAACGTTATCACTAAATGGAGCAACCTACTGTTTTTGAAGTTTGGGTTGCCATGTA
ATCACTTGCAATAAATATATGTACTAATGACTGCATCGGCTTGCGTGTCTAAATTTGTAGCTTATTGAAA
ACTTTTTGTGGTTAAAGACGAATCCAGTTAACTAACATAAGTTTAACAAAACAAGACCTTTTCCATATAT
AGACCACCGTTACCAACTTACAAAGAAGCCAAATAAAGTACAACACAACACTTGCAAGTTACAAAAAGAG
AGGAAAAAAAACATGGTACCATTTGACAACATATAGAAACACACATAAACATTACTTATAACAAAAAGAT
TCAAACTCGGCTTTTATTATCTCCCCCTGATCAAATTCTAAACACTTTATTCCTCATAAACTAACTCCCC
GACATTGGAGTTATTGGACTATGACGATGACATCAGTGGGGTAAGCTCACTTGTGCCCCAGTTTGCTAGG
GAGGTCGCAGTATCTGGCCACAGCCACCTCGTGCTGCTCGACGTAGGTTTCTTTGTCGGCCTCCTTGATT
CTTTCCAGTCTGTGGTCCACATAGTAGACGCCGGGCATCTTGAGGTTCTTAGCGGGTTTCTTGGATCTGT
ATGTGGTCTTGAAGTTGCAGATCAGGTGGCCCCCGCCCACGAGCTTCAGGGCCATGTCGCTTCTGCCTTC
CAGGCCGCCGTCAGCGGGGTACAGCATCTCGGTGTTGGCCTCCCAGCCGAGTGTTTTCTTCTGCATCACA
GGGCCGTTGGATGGGAAGTTCACCCCTCTGATCTTGACGTTGTAGATGAGGCAGCCGTCCTGGAGGCTGG
TGTCCTGGGTAGCGGTCAGCACGCCCCCATCTTCGTATGTGGTGACTCTCTCCCATGTGAAGCCCTCAGG
GAAGGACTGCTTAAAGAAGTCGGGGATGCCCTGGGTGTGGTTGATGAAGGTTCTGCTGCCGTACATGAAG
CTGGTAGCCAGGATGTCGAAGGCGAAGGGGAGAGGGCCGCCCTCGACCACCTTGATTCTCATGGTCTGGG
TGCCCTCGTAGGGCTTGCCTTCGCCCTCGGATGTGCACTTGAAGTGGTGGTTGTTCACGGTGCCCTCCAT
GTACAGCTTCATGTGCATGTTCTCCTTAATCAGCTCGCTCATAGTAGTGTGCTGGCCACCACGAGTACGG
TCACGGTCATGTTCCCCACCAGTATGTTGCTGTCCGTAGTACTGAGCTCTGTCTTTCAGATCCTGAGCTT
TGCTTCCCAACTTCATCCTTGCACTGTCCAACTTGTCTGATCCCTGTGGGTGCTCTCCCGTTGCGTACCT
ATTCACAATCAATAGGTATCATACCAAGCATTTTACCTATATAGATGATATACACAGACACATTCAAGCT
AGCTAGGTCAAATTTCGTATTTAGTTAACCAAATGTTCCCTAGAATTTGCAATTTCTTATTGTTACATTT
GTTATTCGACCAAAAAAATTGATCCAAAGCTACTGGCTCAACACATGCATGCACATATTGCACAAAATTA
TGAAGTAAGATGATAAATGTGTGCTTACTTGTAAATCCAAGAGAAAACGGTTATAGCGGCAATGCCAAAC
CCTCCAGAGGAAAGAAAACCGGTGATGAGGAGTGCAACTGTGATGAGAGCCGGGACAAGGATTGGGCTGA
AGATAACGAGCAGAGGTGTTGCAACAGTCAAAGCTATGACAGTTCCAACAAGGGTAAGGCTGGAGAGAAC
AAGGAGGGAACCACCAGCTGTGACAGCAGTTGCAGCTTTAGCAATCTGCCTAGACTTGGAGTAGTCAGAT
CCTCGTCCGGACATCTGGTACTGGTCACGATCTCGGCCCATCATCGGGTACTGATCTCTGCCGATGATAT
CGTGATGGGTTCCTCTAGCTGTATCCGCCATTTTTTTGTTCTTGTTTACTAGAGAGAATGAGATTTTGAA
TGAGAGATTGATCAAAAAGATGTGTATATATTTTGGAAGAGGTAGGAGTGTTTGTTAGATATATTAAGAA
AGGAGACGAGAAGTCACGTGTCAATGGAGACATCATGCAATTGTAGGCCACGTGTTAATGGCGTCACCAT
GCAGCCGCTGCATGTGTTAACGAGAGGAGTCTATTCAAAGACACGTTTGTTTTTTGCCTAGCTCAGAATG
TGGCGTTGGCATCGAACCGAAACATAAAACGCAAAACGAACCTTTGGGCTCGTCAGTATGGGTTTGGGCC
TTCAATAGATTCCTTCTATACGGCCCACATATCCACTATTGGCAACAAAATTAGAAAAATTTAGGATTTA
GTTTTAAAATTTGTTCCGCGACATTATAAAGCTTCGACGAGTCAGTAATAAACGGCGTCAAAGTGGTTGC
AGCCGGCACACACGAGTCGTGTTTATCAACTCAAAGCACAAATACTTTTCCTCAACCTAAAAATAAGGCA
ATTAGCCAAAAACAACTTTGCGTGTAAACAACGCTCAATACACGTGTCATTTTATTATTAGCTATTGCTT
CACCGCCTTAGCTTTCTCGTGACCTAGTCGTCCTCGTCTTTTCTTCTTCTTCTTCTATAAAACAATACCC
AAAGACCTCTTCTTCTTCACAATTCAGATTTCAATTTCTCAAAATCTTAAAAACTTTCTCTCAATTCTCT
CTACCGTGATCAAGGTAAATTTCTGTGTTCCTTATTCTCTCAAAATCTTCGATTTTGTTTTCGTTCGATC
CCAATTTCGTATATGTTCTTTGGTTTAGATTCTGTTAATCTTAGATCGAAGTCGATTTTCTGGGTTTGAT
CGTTAGATATCATCTTAATTCTCGATTAGGGTTTCATAGATATCATCCGATTTGTTCAAATAATTTGAGT
TTTGTCGAATAATTACTCTTCGATTTGTGATTTCTATCTAGATCTGGTGTTAGTTTCTAGTTTGTGCGAT
CGAATTTGTCGATTAATCTGAGTTTTTCTGATTAACAGACTAGAGTTAACCGGGCTCAGGCCTGGCGCGC
CACTAGTGGATCCGATGGTGTCTTCGATTCAATACGCAAACCGCCTCTCCCCGCGCGTTGGCCGATTCAT
TAATGCAGCTGGCACGACAGGTTTCCCGACTGGAAAGCGGGCAGTGAGCGCAACGCAATTAATGTGAGTT
AGCTCACTCATTAGGCACCCCAGGCTTTACACTTTATGCTTCCGGCTCGTATGTTGTGTGGAATTGTGAG
CGGATAACAATTTCACACATACTAGAGAAAGAGGAGAAATACTAGATGGCTTCCTCCGAGGACGTTATCA
AAGAGTTCATGCGTTTCAAAGTTCGTATGGAAGGTTCCGTTAACGGTCACGAGTTCGAAATCGAAGGTGA
AGGTGAAGGTCGTCCGTACGAAGGTACCCAGACCGCTAAACTGAAAGTTACCAAAGGTGGTCCGCTGCCG
TTCGCTTGGGACATCCTGTCCCCGCAGTTCCAGTACGGTTCCAAGGCTTACGTTAAACACCCGGCTGACA
TCCCGGACTACCTGAAACTGTCCTTCCCGGAAGGTTTCAAATGGGAACGTGTTATGAACTTCGAGGACGG
TGGTGTTGTTACCGTTACCCAGGACTCCTCCCTGCAAGACGGTGAGTTCATCTACAAAGTTAAACTGCGT
GGTACCAACTTCCCGTCCGACGGTCCGGTTATGCAGAAAAAAACGATGGGTTGGGAAGCATCCACCGAAC
GTATGTACCCGGAGGACGGTGCTCTGAAAGGTGAAATCAAAATGCGTCTGAAACTGAAAGACGGTGGTCA
CTACGACGCTGAAGTTAAAACCACCTACATGGCTAAAAAACCGGTTCAGCTGCCGGGTGCTTACAAAACC
GACATCAAACTGGACATCACCTCCCACAACGAGGACTACACCATCGTTGAACAGTACGAACGTGCTGAAG
GTCGTCACTCCACCGGTGCTTAATAACGCTGATAGTGCTAGTGTAGATCGCTACTAGAGCCAGGCATCAA
ATAAAACGAAAGGCTCAGTCGAAAGACTGGGCCTTTCGTTTTATCTGTTGTTTGTCGGTGAACGCTCTCT
ACTAGAGTCACACTGGCTCACCTTCGGGTGGGCCTTTCTGCGTTTATAGAAGACACTGGACCCGGGAGTG
AGAACCTCTACTTCCAAGGCTCCATGGTGAGCAAGGGCGAGGAGGATAACATGGCCATCATCAAGGAGTT
CATGCGCTTCAAGGTGCACATGGAGGGCTCCGTGAACGGCCACGAGTTCGAGATCGAGGGCGAGGGCGAG
GGCCGCCCCTACGAGGGCACCCAGACCGCCAAGCTGAAGGTGACCAAGGGTGGCCCCCTGCCCTTCGCCT
GGGACATCCTGTCCCCTCAGTTCATGTACGGCTCCAAGGCCTACGTGAAGCACCCCGCCGACATCCCCGA
CTACTTGAAGCTGTCCTTCCCCGAGGGCTTCAAGTGGGAGCGCGTGATGAACTTCGAGGACGGCGGCGTG
GTGACCGTGACCCAGGACTCCTCCCTGCAGGACGGCGAGTTCATCTACAAGGTGAAGCTGCGCGGCACCA
ACTTCCCCTCCGACGGCCCCGTAATGCAGAAGAAAACGATGGGCTGGGAGGCCTCCTCCGAGCGGATGTA
CCCCGAGGACGGCGCCCTGAAGGGCGAGATCAAGCAGAGGCTGAAGCTGAAGGACGGCGGCCACTACGAC
GCTGAGGTCAAGACCACCTACAAGGCCAAGAAGCCCGTGCAGCTGCCCGGCGCCTACAACGTCAACATCA
AGTTGGACATCACCTCCCACAACGAGGACTACACCATCGTGGAACAGTACGAACGCGCCGAGGGCCGCCA
CTCCACCGGCGGCATGGACGAGCTGTACAAGTAGGAGCTCATATGAAGATGAAGATGAAATATTTGGTGT
GTCAAATAAATAGCTTGTGTGCTTAAGTTTGTGTTTTTTTCTTGGCTTGTTGTGTTATGAATTTGTGGCT
TTTTCTAATATTAAATGAATGTAAGATCTCATTATAATGAATAAACAAATGTTTCTATAATCCATTGTGA
ATGTTTTGTTGGATCTCTTCTGCAGCATATAACTACTGTATGTGCTATGGTATGGACTATGGAATATGAT
TAAAGATAAGGAATTCAGATCGGCTGAGTGGCTCCTTCAACGTTGCGGTTCTGTCAGTTCCAAACGTAAA
ACGGCTTGTCCCGCGTCATCGGCGGGGGTCATAACGTGACTCCCTTAATTCTCCGCTCATGATCAGATTG
TCGTTTCCCGCCTTCAGTTTAAACTATCAGTGTTTGACAGGATATATTGGCGGGTAAACTAAGTCGCTGT
ATGTGTTTGTTTGAGATCTCATGTGAGCAAAAGGCCAGCAAAAGGCCAGGAACCGTAAAAAGGCCGCGTT
GCTGGCGTTTTTCCATAGGCTCCGCCCCCCTGACGAGCATCACAAAAATCGACGCTCAAGTCAGAGGTGG
CGAAACCCGACAGGACTATAAAGATACCAGGCGTTTCCCCCTGGAAGCTCCCTCGTGCGCTCTCCTGTTC
CGACCCTGCCGCTTACCGGATACCTGTCCGCCTTTCTCCCTTCGGGAAGCGTGGCGCTTTCTCATAGCTC
ACGCTGTAGGTATCTCAGTTCGGTGTAGGTCGTTCGCTCCAAGCTGGGCTGTGTGCACGAACCCCCCGTT
CAGCCCGACCGCTGCGCCTTATCCGGTAACTATCGTCTTGAGTCCAACCCGGTAAGACACGACTTATCGC
CACTGGCAGCAGCCACTGGTAACAGGATTAGCAGAGCGAGGTATGTAGGCGGTGCTACAGAGTTCTTGAA
GTGGTGGCCTAACTACGGCTACACTAGAAGAACAGTATTTGGTATCTGCGCTCTGCTGAAGCCAGTTACC
TTCGGAAGAAGAGTTGGTAGCTCTTGATCCGGCAAACAAACCACCGCTGGTAGCGGTGGTTTTTTTGTTT
GCAAGCAGCAGATTACGCGCAGAAAAAAAGGATCTCAAGAAGATCCTTTGATCTTTTCTACGGGGTCTGA
CGCTCAGTGGAACGAAAACTCACGTTAAGGGATTTTGGTCATGAGATTATCAAAAAGGATCTTCACCTAG
ATCCTTTTAAATTAAAAATGAAGTTTTAAATCAATCTAAAGTATATATGTGTAACATTGGTCTAGTGATT
AGAAAAACTCATCGAGCATCAAATGAAACTGCAATTTATTCATATCAGGATTATCAATACCATATTTTTG
AAAAAGCCGTTTCTGTAATGAAGGAGAAAACTCACCGAGGCAGTTCCATAGGATGGCAAGATCCTGGTAT
CGGTCTGCGATTCCGACTCGTCCAACATCAATACAACCTATTAATTTCCCCTCGTCAAAAATAAGGTTAT
CAAGTGAGAAATCACCATGAGTGACGACTGAATCCGGTGAGAATGGCAAAAGTTTATGCATTTCTTTCCA
GACTTGTTCAACAGGCCAGCCATTACGCTCGTCATCAAAATCACTCGCATCAACCAAACCGTTATTCATT
CGTGATTGCGCCTGAGCGAGACGAAATACGCGATCGCTGTTAAAAGGACAATTACAAACAGGAATCGAAT
GCAACCGGCGCAGGAACACTGCCAGCGCATCAACAATATTTTCACCTGAATCAGGATATTCTTCTAATAC
CTGGAATGCTGTTTTCCCTGGGATCGCAGTGGTGAGTAACCATGCATCATCAGGAGTACGGATAAAATGC
TTGATGGTCGGAAGAGGCATAAATTCCGTCAGCCAGTTTAGTCTGACCATCTCATCTGTAACATCATTGG
CAACGCTACCTTTGCCATGTTTCAGAAACAACTCTGGCGCATCGGGCTTCCCATACAATCGGTAGATTGT
CGCACCTGATTGCCCGACATTATCGCGAGCCCATTTATACCCATATAAATCAGCATCCATGTTGGAATTT
AATCGCGGCCTTGAGCAAGACGTTTCCCGTTGAATATGGCTCATAACACCCCTTGTATTACTGTTTATGT
AAGCAGACAGTTTTATTGTTCATGATGATATATTTTTATCTTGTGCAATGTAACATCAGAGATTTTGAGA
CACAACGTGGCTTTGTTGAATAAATCGAACTTTTGCTGAGTTGAAGGATCAGATCACGCATCTTCCCGAC
AACGCAGACCGTTCCGTGGCAAAGCAAAAGTTCAAAATCACCAACTGGTCCACCTACAACAA
Features (pLannotate 1.2.2; 18 found; start..end, strand, type, name):
     63..498     +  rep_origin     pSa ori: origin of replication from bacterial plasmid pSa
    625..647     +  misc_feature   LB T-DNA repeat: left border repeat from nopaline C58 T-DNA (truncated)
   1100..1792    -  CDS            TagRFP: TagRFP is a basic (constitutively fluorescent) red fluorescent protein published in 2007, derived from Entacmaea quadricolor. It has very low acid sensitivity.
   1793..2509    -  CDS            OLEO2_BRANA: Experimental evidence at protein level: Swiss-Prot protein existence level 1. May have a structural role to stabilize the lipid body during desiccation of the seed by preventing coalescence of the oil. Probably interacts with both lipid and phospholipid moieties of lipid bodies. May also provide recognition signals for specific lipase anchorage in lipolysis during seedling growth. From Brassica napus (Rape).
   3670..3757    +  CDS            lacI (fragment): lac repressor; lacI; The lac repressor binds to the lac operator to inhibit transcription in E. coli. This inhibition can be relieved by adding lactose or isopropyl-β-D-thiogalactopyranoside (IPTG).
   3770..3791    +  protein_bind   CAP binding site: CAP binding activates transcription in the presence of cAMP. E. coli catabolite activator protein
   3806..3836    +  promoter       lac promoter: promoter for the E. coli lac operon
   3844..3860    +  protein_bind   lac operator: The lac repressor binds to the lac operator to inhibit transcription in E. coli. This inhibition can be relieved by adding lactose or isopropyl-β-D-thiogalactopyranoside (IPTG). lac repressor encoded by lacI
   3896..4570    +  CDS            mRFP1: mRFP1 is a basic (constitutively fluorescent) red fluorescent protein published in 2002, derived from Discosoma sp.. It is reported to be a somewhat slowly-maturing monomer with low acid sensitivity.
   4618..4689    +  terminator     rrnB T1 terminator: transcription terminator T1 from the E. coli rrnB gene
   4705..4732    +  terminator     T7Te terminator: phage T7 early transcription terminator
   4784..5491    +  CDS            mCherry: mCherry is a basic (constitutively fluorescent) red fluorescent protein published in 2004, derived from Discosoma sp.. It is reported to be a very rapidly-maturing monomer with low acid sensitivity.
   5502..5750    +  terminator     HSP terminator: efficient transcription terminator from the Arabidopsis thaliana heat shock protein 18.2 gene (Nagaya et al., 2010)
   5761..5791    -  promoter       NOS promoter (fragment): nopaline synthase promoter
   5915..5939    +  misc_feature   RB T-DNA repeat: right border repeat from nopaline C58 T-DNA
   6030..6618    -  rep_origin     ori: high-copy-number ColE1/pMB1/pBR322/pUC origin of replication
   6789..7604    -  CDS            KanR: aminoglycoside phosphotransferase; aph(3')-Ia; confers resistance to kanamycin in bacteria or G418 (Geneticin®) in eukaryotes
   7789..58      +  CDS            TRA2_ECOLX (fragment) (across the origin): Protein predicted: Swiss-Prot protein existence level 4. Required for transposition of transposon Tn903. From Escherichia coli.
