[The description below was written by a language model from this plasmid's Addgene catalogue record and pLannotate feature annotations shown in this document.]
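Description:
pG20_TEV_mCherry_FR is an empty plant expression backbone of 7,832 bp built on the pGreen2.0 binary vector. It is designed to produce proteins carrying a C-terminal TEV protease site followed by mCherry. It replicates in E. coli at high copy from a ColE1/pUC-type origin and is selected with kanamycin through an aph(3')-Ia gene. It also carries the pSa origin, which in pGreen-type vectors supports replication in Agrobacterium, typically with replication functions supplied in trans by a helper plasmid. Nopaline-type left and right border repeats delimit the T-DNA that is transferred into the plant genome.

Within the T-DNA there are two functional units. Next to the left border, on the reverse strand, an oleosin coding sequence (best matched by the annotation to a Brassica napus oleosin) is fused to TagRFP. This is the FAST-Red marker, which labels seed oil bodies so that transgenic seeds can be picked by red fluorescence rather than by antibiotic or herbicide selection. The second unit is the cloning and expression site. It holds a bacterial mRFP1 cassette driven by the lac promoter and operator and closed by the rrnB T1 and T7Te terminators, followed directly by the mCherry coding sequence and the Arabidopsis HSP18.2 terminator. The bacterial mRFP1 cassette most likely serves as a visual dropout placeholder that is replaced by the gene of interest, although the record does not state the cloning strategy. The TEV site itself is not annotated in the feature table, and no plant promoter driving the fusion is annotated; a roughly 1.1 kb unannotated stretch lies upstream of the placeholder. The associated publication concerns low-cost protein purification from plants using an affinity trap and protease release, which suggests the cleavable tag is meant to allow capture of the fusion and recovery of the target protein.
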