Addgene plasmid #240662: pG20_TEV_mCherry_FR
Purpose: (Empty Backbone) Expression plasmid for TEV-mCherry-tagged proteins with FAST-Red transgenic seed selection
Depositing lab: Hans-Henning Kunz. Depositing organization: Ludwig-Maximilians-Universitaet Muenchen (LMU). Publication: Catch & Release-rapid cost-effective protein purification from plants using a DIY GFP-Trap-protease approach. Schwartz S, Engstler C, Muhlbauer S, Windenbach E, Wunder T, Kunz HH, Brandt B. Plant J. 2025 Nov;124(3):e70544. doi: 10.1111/tpj.70544. PubMed 41222448.
Backbone
  Vector backbone: pGreen2.0
  Backbone size (bp): 7832
  Vector type: Plant Expression
  Selectable markers: FAST-Red
  Tag / fusion protein: TEV-mCherry (C terminal on backbone)
Growth in bacteria
  Bacterial resistance: Kanamycin, 50 μg/mL
  Growth temperature: 37°C
  Growth strain: DH5alpha
  Copy number: High Copy
Gene/Insert
  Gene/Insert name: None
  Tag / fusion protein: TEV-mCherry (C terminal on backbone)
Terms and licenses: Academic/Nonprofit Terms; Industry Terms: Not Available to Industry
How to cite: pG20_TEV_mCherry_FR was a gift from Hans-Henning Kunz (Addgene plasmid # 240662 ; http://n2t.net/addgene:240662 ; RRID:Addgene_240662)
